>Addgene plasmid #1764 | pBABE-puro | addgene full sequence | sequence record 331245 | Addgene NGS Result
CTGCAGCCTGAATATGGGCCAAACAGGATATCTGTGGTAAGCAGTTCCTGCCCCGGCTCAGGGCCAAGAA
CAGATGGAACAGCTGAATATGGGCCAAACAGGATATCTGTGGTAAGCAGTTCCTGCCCCGGCTCAGGGCC
AAGAACAGATGGTCCCCAGATGCGGTCCAGCCCTCAGCAGTTTCTAGAGAACCATCAGATGTTTCCAGGG
TGCCCCAAGGACCTGAAATGACCCTGTGCCTTATTTGAACTAACCAATCAGTTCGCTTCTCGCTTCTGTT
CGCGCGCTTCTGCTCCCCGAGCTCAATAAAAGAGCCCACAACCCCTCACTCGGGGCGCCAGTCCTCCGAT
TGACTGAGTCGCCCGGGTACCCGTGTATCCAATAAACCCTCTTGCAGTTGCATCCGACTTGTGGTCTCGC
TGTTCCTTGGGAGGGTCTCCTCTGAGTGATTGACTACCCGTCAGCGGGGGTCTTTCATTTGGGGGCTCGT
CCGGGATCGGGAGACCCCTGCCCAGGGACCACCGACCCACCACCGGGAGGCAAGCTGGCCAGCAACTTAT
CTGTGTCTGTCCGATTGTCTAGTGTCTATGACTGATTTTATGCGCCTGCGTCGGTACTAGTTAGCTAACT
AGCTCTGTATCTGGCGGACCCGTGGTGGAACTGACGAGTTCTGAACACCCGGCCGCAACCCTGGGAGACG
TCCCAGGGACTTTGGGGGCCGTTTTTGTGGCCCGACCTGAGGAAGGGAGTCGATGTGGAATCCGACCCCG
TCAGGATATGTGGTTCTGGTAGGAGACGAGAACCTAAAACAGTTCCCGCCTCCGTCTGAATTTTTGCTTT
CGGTTTGGAACCGAAGCCGCGCGTCTTGTCTGCTGCAGCGCTGCAGCATCGTTCTGTGTTGTCTCTGTCT
GACTGTGTTTCTGTATTTGTCTGAAAATTAGGGCCAGACTGTTACCACTCCCTTAAGTTTGACCTTAGGT
CACTGGAAAGATGTCGAGCGGATCGCTCACAACCAGTCGGTAGATGTCAAGAAGAGACGTTGGGTTACCT
TCTGCTCTGCAGAATGGCCAACCTTTAACGTCGGATGGCCGCGAGACGGCACCTTTAACCGAGACCTCAT
CACCCAGGTTAAGATCAAGGTCTTTTCACCTGGCCCGCATGGACACCCAGACCAGGTCCCCTACATCGTG
ACCTGGGAAGCCTTGGCTTTTGACCCCCCTCCCTGGGTCAAGCCCTTTGTACACCCTAAGCCTCCGCCTC
CTCTTCCTCCATCCGCCCCGTCTCTCCCCCTTGAACCTCCTCGTTCGACCCCGCCTCGATCCTCCCTTTA
TCCAGCCCTCACTCCTTCTCTAGGCGCCGGCCGGATCCCAGTGTGGTGGTACGTAGGAATTCGCCAGCAC
AGTGGTCGACCCTGTGGAATGTGTGTCAGTTAGGGTGTGGAAAGTCCCCAGGCTCCCCAGCAGGCAGAAG
TATGCAAAGCATGCATCTCAATTAGTCAGCAACCAGGTGTGGAAAGTCCCCAGGCTCCCCAGCAGGCAGA
AGTATGCAAAGCATGCATCTCAATTAGTCAGCAACCATAGTCCCGCCCCTAACTCCGCCCATCCCGCCCC
TAACTCCGCCCAGTTCCGCCCATTCTCCGCCCCATGGCTGACTAATTTTTTTTATTTATGCAGAGGCCGA
GGCCGCCTCGGCCTCTGAGCTATTCCAGAAGTAGTGAGGAGGCTTTTTTGGAGGCCTAGGCTTTTGCAAA
AAGCTTACCATGACCGAGTACAAGCCCACGGTGCGCCTCGCCACCCGCGACGACGTCCCCAGGGCCGTAC
GCACCCTCGCCGCCGCGTTCGCCGACTACCCCGCCACGCGCCACACCGTCGATCCGGACCGCCACATCGA
GCGGGTCACCGAGCTGCAAGAACTCTTCCTCACGCGCGTCGGGCTCGACATCGGCAAGGTGTGGGTCGCG
GACGACGGCGCCGCGGTGGCGGTCTGGACCACGCCGGAGAGCGTCGAAGCGGGGGCGGTGTTCGCCGAGA
TCGGCCCGCGCATGGCCGAGTTGAGCGGTTCCCGGCTGGCCGCGCAGCAACAGATGGAAGGCCTCCTGGC
GCCGCACCGGCCCAAGGAGCCCGCGTGGTTCCTGGCCACCGTCGGCGTCTCGCCCGACCACCAGGGCAAG
GGTCTGGGCAGCGCCGTCGTGCTCCCCGGAGTGGAGGCGGCCGAGCGCGCCGGGGTGCCCGCCTTCCTGG
AGACCTCCGCGCCCCGCAACCTCCCCTTCTACGAGCGGCTCGGCTTCACCGTCACCGCCGACGTCGAGGT
GCCCGAAGGACCGCGCACCTGGTGCATGACCCGCAAGCCCGGTGCCTGACGCCCGCCCCACGACCCGCAG
CGCCCGACCGAAAGGAGCGCACGACCCCATGCATCGATAAAATAAAAGATTTTATTTAGTCTCCAGAAAA
AGGGGGGAATGAAAGACCCCACCTGTAGGTTTGGCAAGCTAGCTTAAGTAACGCCATTTTGCAAGGCATG
GAAAAATACATAACTGAGAATAGAGAAGTTCAGATCAAGGTCAGGAACAGATGGAACAGCTGAATATGGG
CCAAACAGGATATCTGTGGTAAGCAGTTCCTGCCCCGGCTCAGGGCCAAGAACAGATGGAACAGCTGAAT
ATGGGCCAAACAGGATATCTGTGGTAAGCAGTTCCTGCCCCGGCTCAGGGCCAAGAACAGATGGTCCCCA
GATGCGGTCCAGCCCTCAGCAGTTTCTAGAGAACCATCAGATGTTTCCAGGGTGCCCCAAGGACCTGAAA
TGACCCTGTGCCTTATTTGAACTAACCAATCAGTTCGCTTCTCGCTTCTGTTCGCGCGCTTCTGCTCCCC
GAGCTCAATAAAAGAGCCCACAACCCCTCACTCGGGGCGCCAGTCCTCCGATTGACTGAGTCGCCCGGGT
ACCCGTGTATCCAATAAACCCTCTTGCAGTTGCATCCGACTTGTGGTCTCGCTGTTCCTTGGGAGGGTCT
CCTCTGAGTGATTGACTACCCGTCAGCGGGGGTCTTTCACATGCAGCATGTATCAAAATTAATTTGGTTT
TTTTTCTTAAGTATTTACATTAAATGGCCATAGTTGCATTAATGAATCGGCCAACGCGCGGGGAGAGGCG
GTTTGCGTATTGGGCGCTCTTCCGCTTCCTCGCTCACTGACTCGCTGCGCTCGGTCGTTCGGCTGCGGCG
AGCGGTATCAGCTCACTCAAAGGCGGTAATACGGTTATCCACAGAATCAGGGGATAACGCAGGAAAGAAC
ATGTGAGCAAAAGGCCAGCAAAAGGCCAGGAACCGTAAAAAGGCCGCGTTGCTGGCGTTTTTCCATAGGC
TCCGCCCCCCTGACGAGCATCACAAAAATCGACGCTCAAGTCAGAGGTGGCGAAACCCGACAGGACTATA
AAGATACCAGGCGTTTCCCCCTGGAAGCTCCCTCGTGCGCTCTCCTGTTCCGACCCTGCCGCTTACCGGA
TACCTGTCCGCCTTTCTCCCTTCGGGAAGCGTGGCGCTTTCTCATAGCTCACGCTGTAGGTATCTCAGTT
CGGTGTAGGTCGTTCGCTCCAAGCTGGGCTGTGTGCACGAACCCCCCGTTCAGCCCGACCGCTGCGCCTT
ATCCGGTAACTATCGTCTTGAGTCCAACCCGGTAAGACACGACTTATCGCCACTGGCAGCAGCCACTGGT
AACAGGATTAGCAGAGCGAGGTATGTAGGCGGTGCTACAGAGTTCTTGAAGTGGTGGCCTAACTACGGCT
ACACTAGAAGAACAGTATTTGGTATCTGCGCTCTGCTGAAGCCAGTTACCTTCGGAAAAAGAGTTGGTAG
CTCTTGATCCGGCAAACAAACCACCGCTGGTAGCGGTGGTTTTTTTGTTTGCAAGCAGCAGATTACGCGC
AGAAAAAAAGGATCTCAAGAAGATCCTTTGATCTTTTCTACGGGGTCTGACGCTCAGTGGAACGAAAACT
CACGTTAAGGGATTTTGGTCATGAGATTATCAAAAAGGATCTTCACCTAGATCCTTTTGCGGCCGCAAAT
CAATCTAAAGTATATATGAGTAAACTTGGTCTGACAGTTACCAATGCTTAATCAGTGAGGCACCTATCTC
AGCGATCTGTCTATTTCGTTCATCCATAGTTGCCTGACTCCCCGTCGTGTAGATAACTACGATACGGGAG
GGCTTACCATCTGGCCCCAGTGCTGCAATGATACCGCGAGACCCACGCTCACCGGCTCCAGATTTATCAG
CAATAAACCAGCCAGCCGGAAGGGCCGAGCGCAGAAGTGGTCCTGCAACTTTATCCGCCTCCATCCAGTC
TATTAATTGTTGCCGGGAAGCTAGAGTAAGTAGTTCGCCAGTTAATAGTTTGCGCAACGTTGTTGCCATT
GCTACAGGCATCGTGGTGTCACGCTCGTCGTTTGGTATGGCTTCATTCAGCTCCGGTTCCCAACGATCAA
GGCGAGTTACATGATCCCCCATGTTGTGCAAAAAAGCGGTTAGCTCCTTCGGTCCTCCGATCGTTGTCAG
AAGTAAGTTGGCCGCAGTGTTATCACTCATGGTTATGGCAGCACTGCATAATTCTCTTACTGTCATGCCA
TCCGTAAGATGCTTTTCTGTGACTGGTGAGTACTCAACCAAGTCATTCTGAGAATAGTGTATGCGGCGAC
CGAGTTGCTCTTGCCCGGCGTCAATACGGGATAATACCGCGCCACATAGCAGAACTTTAAAAGTGCTCAT
CATTGGAAAACGTTCTTCGGGGCGAAAACTCTCAAGGATCTTACCGCTGTTGAGATCCAGTTCGATGTAA
CCCACTCGTGCACCCAACTGATCTTCAGCATCTTTTACTTTCACCAGCGTTTCTGGGTGAGCAAAAACAG
GAAGGCAAAATGCCGCAAAAAAGGGAATAAGGGCGACACGGAAATGTTGAATACTCATACTCTTCCTTTT
TCAATATTATTGAAGCATTTATCAGGGTTATTGTCTCATGAGCGGATACATATTTGAATGTATTTAGAAA
AATAAACAAATAGGGGTTCCGCGCACATTTCCCCGAAAAGTGCCAC
Features (pLannotate 1.2.2; 11 found; start..end, strand, type, name):
      8..477     +  LTR            LTR: long terminal repeat from Moloney murine leukemia virus
    601..875     +  misc_feature   MESV Ψ (fragment): packaging signal of murine embryonic stem cell virus
    942..1358    +  CDS            gag (truncated): truncated Moloney murine leukemia virus (MMLV) gag gene lacking the start codon
   1421..1750    +  promoter       SV40 promoter: SV40 enhancer and early promoter
   1760..2359    +  CDS            PuroR: puromycin N-acetyltransferase; pac from Streptomyces alboniger; confers resistance to puromycin
   2458..2579    +  LTR            3' LTR (ΔU3) (fragment): self-inactivating 3' long terminal repeat (LTR) from Moloney murine leukemia virus
   2580..3049    +  LTR            LTR: long terminal repeat from Moloney murine leukemia virus
   3115..3167    -  CDS            lacI (fragment): lac repressor; lacI; The lac repressor binds to the lac operator to inhibit transcription in E. coli. This inhibition can be relieved by adding lactose or isopropyl-β-D-thiogalactopyranoside (IPTG).
   3350..3938    -  rep_origin     ori: high-copy-number ColE1/pMB1/pBR322/pUC origin of replication
   4098..4958    -  CDS            AmpR: β-lactamase; bla; confers resistance to ampicillin, carbenicillin, and related antibiotics
   4959..5063    -  promoter       AmpR promoter: bla
