[The description below was written by a language model from this plasmid's Addgene catalogue record and pLannotate feature annotations shown in this document.]
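Description:
pBABE-puro is an empty Moloney murine leukemia virus-based retroviral backbone for cloning and stably expressing a gene of interest in mammalian cells, with puromycin selection of transduced cells. In E. coli it is maintained as a high-copy plasmid through a ColE1/pUC-type origin and selected with ampicillin via the β-lactamase gene and its native promoter. The catalogue lists the backbone as 5,169 bp, whereas the annotated sequencing result is 5,086 nt, so the two records differ slightly in length.

The proviral unit is bounded by MMLV long terminal repeats. Downstream of the 5' LTR lie a packaging signal (annotated as a fragment matching the MESV Ψ) and a truncated gag segment lacking its start codon. Such extended packaging regions improve encapsidation of the vector RNA, and thus titre, without producing Gag protein. No insert is present. The short unannotated gap between the gag fragment and the SV40 promoter is presumably where the restriction-enzyme cloning sites sit, although the feature table does not mark a polylinker. A gene placed there would be transcribed from the 5' LTR. An internal SV40 enhancer/early promoter separately drives puromycin N-acetyltransferase, so the drug marker is expressed independently of the cloned gene. The annotation tool also labels a short ΔU3 LTR fragment immediately before the 3' LTR and a small lacI fragment in the backbone. These look like partial sequence matches rather than functional elements, and the record does not describe the vector as self-inactivating.

Because the vector lacks functional gag, pol and env, virus production requires packaging functions supplied in trans, from a helper-free packaging cell line or from co-transfected packaging and envelope plasmids such as a VSV-G construct, as the depositor comments note.
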