Addgene plasmid #1764: pBABE-puro
Purpose: (Empty Backbone) Retroviral vector for cloning and expressing your gene of interest. Puromycin selection. This plasmid is not available at Addgene.
Depositing lab: Hartmut Land & Jay Morgenstern. Depositing organization: Cancer Research Technology. Publication: Advanced mammalian gene transfer: high titre retroviral vectors with multiple drug selection markers and a complementary helper-free packaging cell line. Morgenstern JP, Land H. Nucleic Acids Res. 1990 Jun 25;18(12):3587-96. PubMed 2194165.
Backbone
  Vector backbone: pBABE-puro
  Backbone size (bp): 5169
  Vector type: Mammalian Expression, Retroviral
  Selectable markers: Puromycin
Growth in bacteria
  Bacterial resistance: Ampicillin, 100 μg/mL
  Growth temperature: 37°C
  Growth strain: DH5alpha
  Copy number: High Copy
Gene/Insert
  Gene/Insert name: None
  Cloning method: Restriction Enzyme
  Sequencing primers: 5′ pBABE 5'; 3′ pBABE 3'
Terms and licenses: Academic/Nonprofit Terms; Industry Terms: Not Available to Industry
Depositor comments: Please acknowledge Jay Morgenstern and Hartmut Land and cite the following article if you use this plasmid in a publication: Morgenstern JP, Land H., 1990, Nucleic Acids Research 18(12):3587-96. If you are using the pBABE protocol from the Weinberg Lab to generate virus, please note that the Weinberg Lab recommends using pUMVC (Addgene #8449) and VSV-G (#8454) for packaging. The pCL-Eco plasmid listed in their protocol should be substituted with pUMVC.
How to cite: pBABE-puro was a gift from Hartmut Land & Jay Morgenstern (Addgene plasmid # 1764)
