>Addgene plasmid #1764 | pBABE-puro | addgene partial sequence | sequence record 81814 | pLPC-3 5'-CTTGCCAAACCTACAGGT-3'
CCCTTTTTCTGGAGACTAAATAAAATCTTTTATTTTATCGATGCATGGGGTCGTGCGCTCCTTTCGGTCG
GGCGCTGCGGGTCGTGGGGCGGGCGTCAGGCACCGGGCTTGCGGGTCATGCACCAGGTGCGCGGTCCTTC
GGGCACCTCGACGTCGGCGGTGACGGTGAAGCCGAGCCGCTCGTAGAAGGGGAGGTTGCGGGGCGCGGAG
GTCTCCAGGAAGGCGGGCACCCCGGCGCGCTCGGCCGCCTCCACTCCGGGGAGCACGACGGCGCTGCCCA
GACCCTTGCCCTGGTGGTCGGGCGAGACGCCGACGGTGGCCAGGAACCACGCGGGCTCCTTGGGCCGGTG
CGGCGCCAGGAGGCCTTCCATCTGTTGCTGCGCGGCCAGCCGGGAACCGCTCAACTCGGCCATGCGCGGG
CCGATCTCGGCGAACACCGCCCCCGCTTCGACGCTCTCCGGCGTGGTCCAGACCGCCACCGCGGCGCCGT
CGTCCGCGACCCACACCTTGCCGATGTCGAGCCCGACGCGCGTGAGGAAGAGTTCTTGCAGCTCGGTGAC
CCGCTCGATGTGGCGGTCCGGATCGACGGTGTGGCGCGTGGCGGGGTAGTCGGCGAACGCGGCGGCGAGG
GTGCGTACGGCCCTGGGGACGTCGTCGCGGGTGGCGAGGCGCACCGTGGGCTTGTACTCGGTCATGGTAA
GCTTTTTGCAAAAGCCTAGGCCTCCAAAAAAGCCTCCTCACTACTTCTGGAATAGCTCAGAGGCCGAGGC
GGCCTCGGCCTCTGCATAAATAAAAAAAATTAGTCAGCCATGGGGCGGAGAATGGGCGGAACTGGGCGGA
GTTAGGGGCGGGATGGGCGGAGTTAGGGGCGGGACTATGGTTGCTGACTAATTGAGATGCATGCTTTGCA
TACTTCTGCCTGCTGGGGAGCCTGGGGACTTTCCACACCTGGTTGCTGACTAATTGAGATGCATGCTTTG
CATACTTCTGCCTGCTGGGGAGCCTGGGGACTTTCCACACCCTAACTG
