>Addgene plasmid #1764 | pBABE-puro | addgene partial sequence | sequence record 135910 | puro-variant-R 5'-gtgggcttgtactcggtcat-3'
AAAAGCCTCCTCACTACTTCTGGAATAGCTCAGAGGCCGAGGCGGCCTCGGCCTCTGCATAAATAAAAAA
AATTAGTCAGCCATGGGGCGGAGAATGGGCGGAACTGGGCGGAGTTAGGGGCGGGATGGGCGGAGTTAGG
GGCGGGACTATGGTTGCTGACTAATTGAGATGCATGCTTTGCATACTTCTGCCTGCTGGGGAGCCTGGGG
ACTTTCCACACCTGGTTGCTGACTAATTGAGATGCATGCTTTGCATACTTCTGCCTGCTGGGGAGCCTGG
GGACTTTCCACACCCTAACTGACACACATTCCACAGGGTCGACCACTGTGCTGGCGAATTCCTACGTACC
ACCACACTGGGATCCGGCCGGCGCCTAGAGAAGGAGTGAGGGCTGGATAAAGGGAGGATCGAGGCGGGGT
CGAACGAGGAGGTTCAAGGGGGAGAGACGGGGCGGATGGAGGAAGAGGAGGCGGAGGCTTAGGGTGTACA
AAGGGCTTGACCCAGGGAGGGGGGTCAAAAGCCAAGGCTTCCCAGGTCACGATGTAGGGGACCTGGTCTG
GGTGTCCATGCGGGCCAGGTGAAAAGACCTTGATCTTAACCTGGGTGATGAGGTCTCGGTTAAAGGTGCC
GTCTCGCGGCCATCCGACGTTAAAGGTTGGCCATTCTGCAGAGCAGAAGGTAACCCAACGTCTCTTCTTG
ACATCTACCGACTGGTTGTGAGCGATCCGCTCGACATCTTTCCAGTGACCTAAGGTCAAACTTAAGGGAG
TGGTAACAGTCTGGCCCTAATTTTCAGACAAATACAGAAACACAGTCAGACAGAGACAACACAGAACGAT
GCTGCAGCGCTGCAGCAGACAAGACGCGCGGCTTCGGTTCC
