>Addgene plasmid #1764 | pBABE-puro | addgene partial sequence | sequence record 160419 | L4440 5'-AGCGAGTCAGTGAGCGAG-3'
AACCGCCTCTCCCCGCGCGTTGGCCGATTCATTAATGCAACTATGGCCATTTAATGTAAATACTTAAGAA
AAAAAACCAAATTAATTTTGATACATGCTGCATGTGAAAGACCCCCGCTGACGGGTAGTCAATCACTCAG
AGGAGACCCTCCCAAGGAACAGCGAGACCACAAGTCGGATGCAACTGCAAGAGGGTTTATTGGATACACG
GGTACCCGGGCGACTCAGTCAATCGGAGGACTGGCGCCCCGAGTGAGGGGTTGTGGGCTCTTTTATTGAG
CTCGGGGAGCAGAAGCGCGCGAACAGAAGCGAGAAGCGAACTGATTGGTTAGTTCAAATAAGGCACAGGG
TCATTTCAGGTCCTTGGGGCACCCTGGAAACATCTGATGGTTCTCTAGAAACTGCTGAGGGCTGGACCGC
ATCTGGGGACCATCTGTTCTTGGCCCTGAGCCGGGGCAGGAACTGCTTACCACAGATATCCTGTTTGGCC
CATATTCAGCTGTTCCATCTGTTCTTGGCCCTGAGCCGGGGCAGGAACTGCTTACCACAGATATCCTGTT
TGGCCCATATTCAGCTGTTCCATCTGTTCCTGACCTTGATCTGAACTTCTCTATTCTCAGTTATGTATTT
TTCCATGCCTTGCAAAATGGCGTTACTTAAGCTAGCTTGCCAAACCTACAGGTGGGGTCTTTCATTCCCC
CCTTTTTCTGGAGACTAAATAAAATCTTTTATTTTATCGATGCATGGGGTCGTGCGCTCCTTTCGGTCGG
GCGCTGCGGGTCGTGGGGCGGGCGTCAGGCACCGGGCTTGCGGGTCATGCACCAGGTGCGCGGTCCTTCG
GGCACCTCGACGTCGGCGGTGACGGTGAAGCCGAGCCGCTCGTA
