>Addgene plasmid #1764 | pBABE-puro | addgene partial sequence | sequence record 164639 | pBABE5 5'-CTTTATCCAGCCCTCAC-3'
GTGTGGTGGTACGTAGGAATTCGCCAGCACAGTGGTCGACCCTGTGGAATGTGTGTCAGTTAGGGTGTGG
AAAGTCCCCAGGCTCCCCAGCAGGCAGAAGTATGCAAAGCATGCATCTCAATTAGTCAGCAACCAGGTGT
GGAAAGTCCCCAGGCTCCCCAGCAGGCAGAAGTATGCAAAGCATGCATCTCAATTAGTCAGCAACCATAG
TCCCGCCCCTAACTCCGCCCATCCCGCCCCTAACTCCGCCCAGTTCCGCCCATTCTCCGCCCCATGGCTG
ACTAATTTTTTTTATTTATGCAGAGGCCGAGGCCGCCTCGGCCTCTGAGCTATTCCAGAAGTAGTGAGGA
GGCTTTTTTGGAGGCCTAGGCTTTTGCAAAAAGCTTACCATGACCGAGTACAAGCCCACGGTGCGCCTCG
CCACCCGCGACGACGTCCCCAGGGCCGTACGCACCCTCGCCGCCGCGTTCGCCGACTACCCCGCCACGCG
CCACACCGTCGATCCGGACCGCCACATCGAGCGGGTCACCGAGCTGCAAGAACTCTTCCTCACGCGCGTC
GGGCTCGACATCGGCAAGGTGTGGGTCGCGGACGACGGCGCCGCGGTGGCGGTCTGGACCACGCCGGAGA
GCGTCGAAGCGGGGGCGGTGTTCGCCGAGATCGGCCCGCGCATGGCCGAGTTGAGCGGTTCCCGGCTGGC
CGCGCAGCAACAGATGGAAGGCCTCCTGGCGCCGCACCGGCCCAAGGAGCCCGCGTGGTTCCTGGCCACC
GTCGGCGTCTCGCCCGACCACCAGGGCAAGGGTCTGGGCAGCGCCGTCGTGCTCCCCGGAGTGGAGGCGG
CCGAGCGCGCCGGGGTGCCCGCCTTCCTGGAGACCTCCGCGCCCCGCAACCTCCCCTTCTACGAGCGGCT
CGGCTTCACCGTCACCGCCGACGTCGAGGTGCCC
