>Addgene plasmid #1764 | pBABE-puro Sequencing Result | analyzer sequence | sequence record 37097
CAGTGTGGTGGTACGTAGGAATTCGCCAGCACAGTGGTCGACCCTGTGGAATGTGTGTCAGTTAGGGTGT
GGAAAGTCCCCAGGCTCCCCAGCAGGCAGAAGTATGCAAAGCATGCATCTCAATTAGTCAGCAACCAGGT
GTGGAAAGTCCCCAGGCTCCCCAGCAGGCAGAAGTATGCAAAGCATGCATCTCAATTAGTCAGCAACCAT
AGTCCCGCCCCTAACTCCGCCCATCCCGCCCCTAACTCCGCCCAGTTCCGCCCATTCTCCGCCCCATGGC
TGACTAATTTTTTTTATTTATGCAGAGGCCGAGGCCGCCTCGGCCTCTGAGCTATTCCAGAAGTAGTGAG
GAGGCTTTTTTGGAGGCCTAGGCTTTTGCAAAAAGCTTACCATGACCGAGTACAAGCCCACGGTGCGCCT
CGCCACCCGCGACGACGTCCCCAGGGCCGTACGCACCCTCGCCGCCGCGTTCGCCGACTACCCCGCCACG
CGCCACACCGTCGATCCGGACCGCCACATCGAGCGGGTCACCGAGCTGCAAGAACTCTTCCTCACGCGCG
TCGGGCTCGACATCGGCAAGGTGTGGGTCGCGGACGACGGCGCCGCGGTGGCGGTCTGGACCACGCCGGA
GAGCGTCGAAGCGGGGGCGGTGTTCGCCGAGATCGGCCCGCGCATGGCCGAGTTGAGCGGTTCCCGGCTG
GCCGCGCAGC
